LOCUS       Exported 14625 bp ds-DNA linear SYN 04-MAY-2018
DEFINITION  synthetic linear DNA
ACCESSION   .
VERSION     .
KEYWORDS    .
SOURCE      synthetic DNA construct
  ORGANISM  synthetic DNA construct
REFERENCE   1 (bases 1 to 14625)
  AUTHORS   .
  TITLE     Direct Submission
  JOURNAL   Exported Jun 8, 2018 from SnapGene Viewer 4.1.9
            http://www.snapgene.com
FEATURES             Location/Qualifiers
     source          1..14625
                     /organism="synthetic DNA construct"
                     /mol_type="other DNA"
     misc_feature    854..1714
                     /label=AmpR
                     /note="Unknown feature type:ORF pUC bla Gene Amp Resist."
     old_sequence    2319..3026
                     /label=flanking sequence
     misc_binding    complement(3027..4024)
                     /label=piggyBacR
     misc_binding    4073..4357
                     /label=attB site
                     /note="attB site"
     primer_bind     4332..4391
                     /label=ubi-F
     promoter        4366..6233
                     /label=Ubq Promoter
     primer_bind     complement(6208..6268)
                     /label=ubi-R
     misc_feature    6242..6361
                     /label=NLS
     misc_feature    6362..10462
                     /label=hSpCas9
     misc_feature    10463..10510
                     /label=NLS(1)
     misc_feature    10511..10564
                     /label=T2A
                     /note="T2A (ribosomal skipping element from insect Thosea
                     asigna virus (TaV, T2A)"
     misc_feature    complement(10535..10538)
                     /label=Untitled
     misc_feature    10559..10564
                     /label=Glycine-Proline Clevage site
                     /note="Glycine-Proline Clevage site"
     misc_feature    10565..11284
                     /label=GFP
                     /note="GFP"
     misc_feature    11293..11969
                     /label=p10-3'-UTR-Rubin
                     /note="p10-3'-UTR-Rubin"
     misc_feature    11978..12518
                     /label=Opie2 promoter
                     /note="Opie2 promoter"
     misc_feature    12519..13199
                     /label=Dsred
                     /note="Dsred"
     misc_feature    12846..12854
                     /label=pt mutation
                     /note="pt mutation"
     misc_feature    13200..13440
                     /label=Sv40
                     /note="Sv40"
     misc_binding    13452..14152
                     /label=piggyBacL
     old_sequence    14153..14281
                     /label=flanking seq
ORIGIN
        1 tatccacaga atcaggggat aacgcaggaa agaacatgtg agcaaaaggc cagcaaaagg
       61 ccaggaaccg taaaaaggcc gcgttgctgg cgtttttcca taggctccgc ccccctgacg
      121 agcatcacaa aaatcgacgc tcaagtcaga ggtggcgaaa cccgacagga ctataaagat
      181 accaggcgtt tccccctgga agctccctcg tgcgctctcc tgttccgacc ctgccgctta
      241 ccggatacct gtccgccttt ctcccttcgg gaagcgtggc gctttctcaa tgctcacgct
      301 gtaggtatct cagttcggtg taggtcgttc gctccaagct gggctgtgtg cacgaacccc
      361 ccgttcagcc cgaccgctgc gccttatccg gtaactatcg tcttgagtcc aacccggtaa
      421 gacacgactt atcgccactg gcagcagcca ctggtaacag gattagcaga gcgaggtatg
      481 taggcggtgc tacagagttc ttgaagtggt ggcctaacta cggctacact agaaggacag
      541 tatttggtat ctgcgctctg ctgaagccag ttaccttcgg aaaaagagtt ggtagctctt
      601 gatccggcaa acaaaccacc gctggtagcg gtggtttttt tgtttgcaag cagcagatta
      661 cgcgcagaaa aaaaggatct caagaagatc ctttgatctt ttctacgggg tctgacgctc
      721 agtggaacga aaactcacgt taagggattt tggtcatgag attatcaaaa aggatcttca
      781 cctagatcct tttaaattaa aaatgaagtt ttaaatcaat ctaaagtata tatgagtaaa
      841 cttggtctga cagttaccaa tgcttaatca gtgaggcacc tatctcagcg atctgtctat
      901 ttcgttcatc catagttgcc tgactccccg tcgtgtagat aactacgata cgggagggct
      961 taccatctgg ccccagtgct gcaatgatac cgcgagaccc acgctcaccg gctccagatt
     1021 tatcagcaat aaaccagcca gccggaaggg ccgagcgcag aagtggtcct gcaactttat
     1081 ccgcctccat ccagtctatt aattgttgcc gggaagctag agtaagtagt tcgccagtta
     1141 atagtttgcg caacgttgtt gccattgcta caggcatcgt ggtgtcacgc tcgtcgtttg
     1201 gtatggcttc attcagctcc ggttcccaac gatcaaggcg agttacatga tcccccatgt
     1261 tgtgcaaaaa agcggttagc tccttcggtc ctccgatcgt tgtcagaagt aagttggccg
     1321 cagtgttatc actcatggtt atggcagcac tgcataattc tcttactgtc atgccatccg
     1381 taagatgctt ttctgtgact ggtgagtact caaccaagtc attctgagaa tagtgtatgc
     1441 ggcgaccgag ttgctcttgc ccggcgtcaa tacgggataa taccgcgcca catagcagaa
     1501 ctttaaaagt gctcatcatt ggaaaacgtt cttcggggcg aaaactctca aggatcttac
     1561 cgctgttgag atccagttcg atgtaaccca ctcgtgcacc caactgatct tcagcatctt
     1621 ttactttcac cagcgtttct gggtgagcaa aaacaggaag gcaaaatgcc gcaaaaaagg
     1681 gaataagggc gacacggaaa tgttgaatac tcatactctt cctttttcaa tattattgaa
     1741 gcatttatca gggttattgt ctcatgagcg gatacatatt tgaatgtatt tagaaaaata
     1801 aacaaatagg ggttccgcgc acatttcccc gaaaagtgcc acctgacgtc taagaaacca
     1861 ttattatcat gacattaacc tataaaaata ggcgtatcac gaggcccttt cgtctcgcgc
     1921 gtttcggtga tgacggtgaa aacctctgac acatgcagct cccggagacg gtcacagctt
     1981 gtctgtaagc ggatgccggg agcagacaag cccgtcaggg cgcgtcagcg ggtgttggcg
     2041 ggtgtcgggg ctggcttaac tatgcggcat cagagcagat tgtactgaga gtgcaccata
     2101 tgcggtgtga aataccgcac agatgcgtaa ggagaaaata ccgcatcagg cgccattcgc
     2161 cattcaggct gcgcaactgt tgggaagggc gatcggtgcg ggcctcttcg ctattacgcc
     2221 agctggcgaa agggggatgt gctgcaaggc gattaagttg ggtaacgcca gggttttccc
     2281 agtcacgacg ttgtaaaacg acggccagtg ccaagctttg tttaaaatat aacaaaattg
     2341 tgatcccaca aaatgaagtg gggcaaaatc aaataattaa ctagtgtccg taaacttgtt
     2401 ggtcttcaac tttttgagga acacgttgga cggcaaatcg tgactataac acaagttgat
     2461 ttaataattt tagccaacac gtcgggctgc gtgttttttg cgctctgtgt acacgttgat
     2521 taactggtcg attaaataat ttaatttttg gttcttcttt aaatctgtga tgaaattttt
     2581 taaaataact ttaaattctt cattggtaaa aaatgccacg ttttgcaact tgtgagggtc
     2641 taatatgagg tcaaactcag taggagtttt atccaaaaaa gaaaacatga ttacgtctgt
     2701 acacgaacgc gtattaacgc agagtgcaaa gtataagagg gttaaaaaat atattttacg
     2761 caccatatac gcatcgggtt gatatcgtta atatggatca atttgaacag ttgattaacg
     2821 tgtctctgct caagtctttg atcaaaacgc aaatcgacga aaatgtgtcg gacaatatca
     2881 agtcgatgag cgaaaaacta aaaaggctag aatacgacaa tctcacagac agcgttgaga
     2941 tatacggtat tcacgacagc aggctgaata ataaaaaaat tagaaactat tatttaaccc
     3001 tagaaagata atcatattgt gacgtacgtt aaagataatc atgcgtaaaa ttgacgcatg
     3061 tgttttatcg gtctgtatat cgaggtttat ttattaattt gaatagatat taagttttat
     3121 tatatttaca cttacatact aataataaat tcaacaaaca atttatttat gtttatttat
     3181 ttattaaaaa aaaacaaaaa ctcaaaattt cttctataaa gtaacaaaac ttttaaacat
     3241 tctctctttt acaaaaataa acttattttg tactttaaaa acagtcatgt tgtattataa
     3301 aataagtaat tagcttaact tatacataat agaaacaaat tatacttatt agtcagtcag
     3361 aaacaacttt ggcacatatc aatattatgc tctcgacaaa taactttttt gcattttttg
     3421 cacgatgcat ttgcctttcg ccttatttta gaggggcagt aagtacagta agtacgtttt
     3481 ttcattactg gctcttcagt actgtcatct gatgtaccag gcacttcatt tggcaaaata
     3541 ttagagatat tatcgcgcaa atatctcttc aaagtaggag cttctaaacg cttacgcata
     3601 aacgatgacg tcaggctcat gtaaaggttt ctcataaatt ttttgcgact ttgaaccttt
     3661 tctcccttgc tactgacatt atggctgtat ataataaaag aatttatgca ggcaatgttt
     3721 atcattccgt acaataatgc cataggccac ctattcgtct tcctactgca ggtcatcaca
     3781 gaacacattt ggtctagcgt gtccactccg cctttagttt gattataata cataaccatt
     3841 tgcggtttac cggtactttc gttgatagaa gcatcctcat cacaagatga taataagtat
     3901 accatcttag ctggcttcgg tttatatgag acgagagtaa ggggtccgtc aaaacaaaac
     3961 atcgatgttc ccactggcct ggagcgactg tttttcagta cttccggtat ctcgcgtttg
     4021 tttgatcgca cggttcccac aatggttaat tcgagctcgc ccggggtcct aggtcgacga
     4081 tgtaggtcac ggtctcgaag ccgcggtgcg ggtgccaggg cgtgcccttg ggctccccgg
     4141 gcgcgtactc cacctcaccc atctggtcca tcatgatgaa cgggtcgagg tggcggtagt
     4201 tgatcccggc gaacgcgcgg cgcaccggga agccctcgcc ctcgaaaccg ctgggcgcgg
     4261 tggtcacggt gagcacggga cgtgcgacgg cgtcggcggg tgcggatacg cggggcagcg
     4321 tcagcgggtt ctcgacggtc acggcgggca tgtcgacgcg gccgccgcgc agatcgccga
     4381 tgggcgtggc gccggagggc accttcacct tgccgtacgg cttgctgttc ttcgcgttca
     4441 aaatctccag ctccattttg ctttcggtgc gcttgcaatc agtactgtcc aaaatcgaaa
     4501 atcgccgaac cgtagtgtga ccgtgcgggg ctctgcgaaa ataaactttt ttaggtatat
     4561 ggccacacac ggggaaagca cagtggatta tatgttttaa tattataata tgcaggtttt
     4621 cattacttat ccagatgtaa gcccacttaa agcgatttaa caattatttg ccgaaagagt
     4681 ataaacaaat ttcacttaaa aatggattaa gaaaagcttg tgtaagatta tgcgcagcgt
     4741 tgccagatag ctccatttaa aacacttcaa aaacaataag ttttgaaaat atatacataa
     4801 atagcagtcg ttgccgcaac gctcaacaca tcacactttt aaaacaccct ttacctacac
     4861 agaattactt tttaaatttc cagtcaagct gcgagtttca aaattatagc cggtagagaa
     4921 gacagtgcta tttcaaaagc aaactaacaa gggtcttaaa ttccaaaaca ccaatcctaa
     4981 caagccttgg acttttgtaa gtttagatca aaggtggcat tgcattcaat gtcatggtaa
     5041 gaagtaggtc gtctaggtag aaatcctcat tcagccggtc aagtcagtac gagaaaggtc
     5101 tcaatttgaa attgtcttaa aaatatttta ttgttttgta ctgtggtgag tttaaacgaa
     5161 aaacacaaaa aaaaagtgat acacagaaat cataaaaaat tttaatacaa ggtattcgta
     5221 cgtatcaaaa acatttcggc acaatttttt ttctctgtac taaagtgtta cgaacactac
     5281 ggtatttttt agtgattttc aacggacacc gaaggtatat aaacagcgtt cgcgaacggt
     5341 cgccttcaaa accaattgac atttgcagca gcaagtacaa gcagaaagta aagcgcaatc
     5401 agcgaaaaat ttatacttaa ttgttggtga ttaaagtaca attaaaagaa cattctcgaa
     5461 agtcacaaga aacgtaagtt tttaactcgc tgttaccaat tagtaataag agcaacaaga
     5521 cgttgagtaa tttcaagaaa aactgcattt caaggtcttt gttcggccat ttttttttta
     5581 ttcaacgctc tacgtaatta caaaataaga aattggcagc cacgcatctt gttttcccaa
     5641 tcaattggca tcaaaacgca aacaaatcta taaataaaac ttgcgtgttg attttcgcca
     5701 agatttattg gcaaattgtg aaattcgcag tgacgcattt gaaaattcga gaaatcacga
     5761 acgcactcga gcatttgtgt gcatgttatt agttagttag ttctttgctt aattgaagta
     5821 ttttaccaac gaaatccact tatttttagc tgaaatagag taggttgctt gaaacgaaag
     5881 ccacgtctgg aaaatttctt attgcttagt agttgtgacg tcaccatata cacacaaaat
     5941 aatgtgtatg catgcgtttc agctgtgtat atatacatgc acacactcgc attatgaaaa
     6001 cgatgacgag caacggaaca ggtttctcaa ctacctttgt tcctgtttct tcgctttcct
     6061 ttgttccaat attcgtagag ggttaatagg ggtttctcaa caaagttggc gtcgataaat
     6121 aagtttccca tttttattcc ccagccagga agttagtttc aatagttttg taatttcaac
     6181 gaaactcatt tgatttcgta ctaattttcc acatctctat tttgacccgc agaatttaaa
     6241 tatggactat aaggaccacg acggagacta caaggatcat gatattgatt acaaagacga
     6301 tgacgataag atggccccaa agaagaagcg gaaggtcggt atccacggag tcccagcagc
     6361 cgacaagaag tacagcatcg gcctggacat cggcaccaac tctgtgggct gggccgtgat
     6421 caccgacgag tacaaggtgc ccagcaagaa attcaaggtg ctgggcaaca ccgaccggca
     6481 cagcatcaag aagaacctga tcggagccct gctgttcgac agcggcgaaa cagccgaggc
     6541 cacccggctg aagagaaccg ccagaagaag atacaccaga cggaagaacc ggatctgcta
     6601 tctgcaagag atcttcagca acgagatggc caaggtggac gacagcttct tccacagact
     6661 ggaagagtcc ttcctggtgg aagaggataa gaagcacgag cggcacccca tcttcggcaa
     6721 catcgtggac gaggtggcct accacgagaa gtaccccacc atctaccacc tgagaaagaa
     6781 actggtggac agcaccgaca aggccgacct gcggctgatc tatctggccc tggcccacat
     6841 gatcaagttc cggggccact tcctgatcga gggcgacctg aaccccgaca acagcgacgt
     6901 ggacaagctg ttcatccagc tggtgcagac ctacaaccag ctgttcgagg aaaaccccat
     6961 caacgccagc ggcgtggacg ccaaggccat cctgtctgcc agactgagca agagcagacg
     7021 gctggaaaat ctgatcgccc agctgcccgg cgagaagaag aatggcctgt tcggaaacct
     7081 gattgccctg agcctgggcc tgacccccaa cttcaagagc aacttcgacc tggccgagga
     7141 tgccaaactg cagctgagca aggacaccta cgacgacgac ctggacaacc tgctggccca
     7201 gatcggcgac cagtacgccg acctgtttct ggccgccaag aacctgtccg acgccatcct
     7261 gctgagcgac atcctgagag tgaacaccga gatcaccaag gcccccctga gcgcctctat
     7321 gatcaagaga tacgacgagc accaccagga cctgaccctg ctgaaagctc tcgtgcggca
     7381 gcagctgcct gagaagtaca aagagatttt cttcgaccag agcaagaacg gctacgccgg
     7441 ctacattgac ggcggagcca gccaggaaga gttctacaag ttcatcaagc ccatcctgga
     7501 aaagatggac ggcaccgagg aactgctcgt gaagctgaac agagaggacc tgctgcggaa
     7561 gcagcggacc ttcgacaacg gcagcatccc ccaccagatc cacctgggag agctgcacgc
     7621 cattctgcgg cggcaggaag atttttaccc attcctgaag gacaaccggg aaaagatcga
     7681 gaagatcctg accttccgca tcccctacta cgtgggccct ctggccaggg gaaacagcag
     7741 attcgcctgg atgaccagaa agagcgagga aaccatcacc ccctggaact tcgaggaagt
     7801 ggtggacaag ggcgcttccg cccagagctt catcgagcgg atgaccaact tcgataagaa
     7861 cctgcccaac gagaaggtgc tgcccaagca cagcctgctg tacgagtact tcaccgtgta
     7921 taacgagctg accaaagtga aatacgtgac cgagggaatg agaaagcccg ccttcctgag
     7981 cggcgagcag aaaaaggcca tcgtggacct gctgttcaag accaaccgga aagtgaccgt
     8041 gaagcagctg aaagaggact acttcaagaa aatcgagtgc ttcgactccg tggaaatctc
     8101 cggcgtggaa gatcggttca acgcctccct gggcacatac cacgatctgc tgaaaattat
     8161 caaggacaag gacttcctgg acaatgagga aaacgaggac attctggaag atatcgtgct
     8221 gaccctgaca ctgtttgagg acagagagat gatcgaggaa cggctgaaaa cctatgccca
     8281 cctgttcgac gacaaagtga tgaagcagct gaagcggcgg agatacaccg gctggggcag
     8341 gctgagccgg aagctgatca acggcatccg ggacaagcag tccggcaaga caatcctgga
     8401 tttcctgaag tccgacggct tcgccaacag aaacttcatg cagctgatcc acgacgacag
     8461 cctgaccttt aaagaggaca tccagaaagc ccaggtgtcc ggccagggcg atagcctgca
     8521 cgagcacatt gccaatctgg ccggcagccc cgccattaag aagggcatcc tgcagacagt
     8581 gaaggtggtg gacgagctcg tgaaagtgat gggccggcac aagcccgaga acatcgtgat
     8641 cgaaatggcc agagagaacc agaccaccca gaagggacag aagaacagcc gcgagagaat
     8701 gaagcggatc gaagagggca tcaaagagct gggcagccag atcctgaaag aacaccccgt
     8761 ggaaaacacc cagctgcaga acgagaagct gtacctgtac tacctgcaga atgggcggga
     8821 tatgtacgtg gaccaggaac tggacatcaa ccggctgtcc gactacgatg tggaccatat
     8881 cgtgcctcag agctttctga aggacgactc catcgacaac aaggtgctga ccagaagcga
     8941 caagaaccgg ggcaagagcg acaacgtgcc ctccgaagag gtcgtgaaga agatgaagaa
     9001 ctactggcgg cagctgctga acgccaagct gattacccag agaaagttcg acaatctgac
     9061 caaggccgag agaggcggcc tgagcgaact ggataaggcc ggcttcatca agagacagct
     9121 ggtggaaacc cggcagatca caaagcacgt ggcacagatc ctggactccc ggatgaacac
     9181 taagtacgac gagaatgaca agctgatccg ggaagtgaaa gtgatcaccc tgaagtccaa
     9241 gctggtgtcc gatttccgga aggatttcca gttttacaaa gtgcgcgaga tcaacaacta
     9301 ccaccacgcc cacgacgcct acctgaacgc cgtcgtggga accgccctga tcaaaaagta
     9361 ccctaagctg gaaagcgagt tcgtgtacgg cgactacaag gtgtacgacg tgcggaagat
     9421 gatcgccaag agcgagcagg aaatcggcaa ggctaccgcc aagtacttct tctacagcaa
     9481 catcatgaac tttttcaaga ccgagattac cctggccaac ggcgagatcc ggaagcggcc
     9541 tctgatcgag acaaacggcg aaaccgggga gatcgtgtgg gataagggcc gggattttgc
     9601 caccgtgcgg aaagtgctga gcatgcccca agtgaatatc gtgaaaaaga ccgaggtgca
     9661 gacaggcggc ttcagcaaag agtctatcct gcccaagagg aacagcgata agctgatcgc
     9721 cagaaagaag gactgggacc ctaagaagta cggcggcttc gacagcccca ccgtggccta
     9781 ttctgtgctg gtggtggcca aagtggaaaa gggcaagtcc aagaaactga agagtgtgaa
     9841 agagctgctg gggatcacca tcatggaaag aagcagcttc gagaagaatc ccatcgactt
     9901 tctggaagcc aagggctaca aagaagtgaa aaaggacctg atcatcaagc tgcctaagta
     9961 ctccctgttc gagctggaaa acggccggaa gagaatgctg gcctctgccg gcgaactgca
    10021 gaagggaaac gaactggccc tgccctccaa atatgtgaac ttcctgtacc tggccagcca
    10081 ctatgagaag ctgaagggct cccccgagga taatgagcag aaacagctgt ttgtggaaca
    10141 gcacaagcac tacctggacg agatcatcga gcagatcagc gagttctcca agagagtgat
    10201 cctggccgac gctaatctgg acaaagtgct gtccgcctac aacaagcacc gggataagcc
    10261 catcagagag caggccgaga atatcatcca cctgtttacc ctgaccaatc tgggagcccc
    10321 tgccgccttc aagtactttg acaccaccat cgaccggaag aggtacacca gcaccaaaga
    10381 ggtgctggac gccaccctga tccaccagag catcaccggc ctgtacgaga cacggatcga
    10441 cctgtctcag ctgggaggcg acaaaaggcc ggcggccacg aaaaaggccg gccaggcaaa
    10501 aaagaaaaag gagggcagag gaagtcttct aacatgcggt gacgtggagg agaatcccgg
    10561 ccctatggtg agcaagggcg aggagctgtt caccggggtg gtgcccatcc tggtcgagct
    10621 ggacggcgac gtaaacggcc acaagttcag cgtgtccggc gagggcgagg gcgatgccac
    10681 ctacggcaag ctgaccctga agttcatctg caccaccagc aagctgcccg tgccctggcc
    10741 caccctcgtg accaccctga cctacggcgt gcagtgcttc agccgctacc ccgaccacat
    10801 gaagcagcac gacttcttca agtccgccat gcccgaaggc tacgtccagg agcgcaccat
    10861 cttcttcaag gacgacggca actacaagac ccgcgccgag gtgaagttcg agggcgacac
    10921 cctggtgaac cgcatcgagc tgaagggcat cgacttcaag gaggacggca acatcctggg
    10981 gcacaagctg gagtacaact acaacagcca caacgtctat atcatggccg acaagcagaa
    11041 gaacggcatc aaggtgaact tcaagatccg ccacaacatc gaggacggca gcgtgcagct
    11101 cgccgaccac taccagcaga acacccccat cggcgacggc cccgtgctgc tgcccgacaa
    11161 ccactacctg agcacccagt ccgccctgag caaagacccc aacgagaagc gcgatcacat
    11221 ggtcctgctg gagttcgtga ccgccgccgg gatcactctc ggcatggacg agctgtacaa
    11281 gtaattaatt aactagaatg aatcgttttt aaaataacaa atcaattgtt ttataatatt
    11341 cgtacgattc tttgattatg taataaaatg tgatcattag gaagattacg aaaaatataa
    11401 aaaatatgag ttctgtgtgt ataacaaatg ctgtaaacgc cacaattgtg tttgttgcaa
    11461 ataaacccat gattatttga ttaaaattgt tgttttcttt gttcatagac aatagtgtgt
    11521 tttgcctaaa cgtgtactgc ataaactcca tgcgagtgta tagcgagcta gtggctaacg
    11581 cttgccccac caaagtagat tcgtcaaaat cctcaatttc atcaccctcc tccaagttta
    11641 acatttggcc gtcggaatta acttctaaag atgccacata atctaataaa tgaaatagag
    11701 attcaaacgt ggcgtcatcg tccgtttcga ccatttccga aaagaactcg ggcataaact
    11761 ctatgatttc tctggacgtg gtgttgtcga aactctcaaa gtacgcagtc aggaacgtgc
    11821 gcgacatgtc gtcgggaaac tcgcgcggaa acatgttgtt gtaaccgaac gggtcccata
    11881 gcgccaaaac caaatctgcc agcgtcaata gaatgagcac gatgccgaca atggagctgg
    11941 cttggatagc gattcgagtt aacggccggg gcgcgcccat actcggtggc ctccccacca
    12001 ccaacttttt tgcactgcaa aaaaacacgc ttttgcacgc gggcccatac atagtacaaa
    12061 ctctacgttt cgtagactat tttacataaa tagtctacac cgttgtatac gctccaaata
    12121 cactaccaca cattgaacct ttttgcagtg caaaaaagta cgtgtcggca gtcacgtagg
    12181 ccggccttat cgggtcgcgt cctgtcacgt acgaatcaca ttatcggacc ggacgagtgt
    12241 tgtcttatcg tgacaggacg ccagcttcct gtgttgctaa ccgcagccgg acgcaactcc
    12301 ttatcggaac aggacgcgcc tccatatcag ccgcgcgtta tctcatgcgc gtgaccggac
    12361 acgaggcgcc cgtcccgctt atcgcgccta taaatacagc ccgcaacgat ctggtaaaca
    12421 cagttgaaca gcatctgtta cagcgacaca acatgagccg gtccaacaac gccaacgcgc
    12481 ccacgccatc caaccgccgc cgcaacctgt ctctggtgat ggtgcgctcc tccaagaacg
    12541 tcatcaagga gttcatgcgc ttcaaggtgc gcatggaggg caccgtgaac ggccacgagt
    12601 tcgagatcga gggcgagggc gagggccgcc cctacgaggg ccacaacacc gtgaagctga
    12661 aggtgaccaa gggcggcccc ctgcccttcg cctgggacat cctgtccccc cagttccagt
    12721 acggctccaa ggtgtacgtg aagcaccccg ccgacatccc cgactacaag aagctgtcct
    12781 tccccgaggg cttcaagtgg gagcgcgtga tgaacttcga ggacggcggc gtggtgaccg
    12841 tgacccagga ctcctccctg caggacggct gcttcatcta caaggtgaag ttcatcggcg
    12901 tgaacttccc ctccgacggc cccgtaatgc agaagaagac catgggctgg gaggcctcca
    12961 ccgagcgcct gtacccccgc gacggcgtgc tgaagggcga gatccacaag gccctgaagc
    13021 tgaaggacgg cggccactac ctggtggagt tcaagtccat ctacatggcc aagaagcccg
    13081 tgcagctgcc cggctactac tacgtggact ccaagctgga catcacctcc cacaacgagg
    13141 actacaccat cgtggagcag tacgagcgca ccgagggccg ccaccacctg ttcctgtagg
    13201 actctagatc ataatcagcc ataccacatt tgtagaggtt ttacttgctt taaaaaacct
    13261 cccacacctc cccctgaacc tgaaacataa aatgaatgca attgttgttg ttaacttgtt
    13321 tattgcagct tataatggtt acaaataaag caatagcatc acaaatttca caaataaagc
    13381 atttttttca ctgcattcta gttgtggttt gtccaaactc atcaatgtat cttaaagctt
    13441 ctaggccggc cgatctcgga tctgacaatg ttcagtgcag agactcggct acgcctcgtg
    13501 gactttgaag ttgaccaaca atgtttattc ttacctctaa tagtcctctg tggcaaggtc
    13561 aagattctgt tagaagccaa tgaagaacct ggttgttcaa taacattttg ttcgtctaat
    13621 atttcactac cgcttgacgt tggctgcact tcatgtacct catctataaa cgcttcttct
    13681 gtatcgctct ggacgtcatc ttcacttacg tgatctgata tttcactgtc agaatcctca
    13741 ccaacaagct cgtcatcgct ttgcagaaga gcagagagga tatgctcatc gtctaaagaa
    13801 ctacccattt tattatatat tagtcacgat atctataaca agaaaatata tatataataa
    13861 gttatcacgt aagtagaaca tgaaataaca atataattat cgtatgagtt aaatcttaaa
    13921 agtcacgtaa aagataatca tgcgtcattt tgactcacgc ggtcgttata gttcaaaatc
    13981 agtgacactt accgcattga caagcacgcc tcacgggagc tccaagcggc gactgagatg
    14041 tcctaaatgc acagcgacgg attcgcgcta tttagaaaga gagagcaata tttcaagaat
    14101 gcatgcgtca attttacgca gactatcttt ctagggttaa aaaagatttg cgctttactc
    14161 gacctaaact ttaaacacgt catagaatct tcgtttgaca aaaaccacat tgtggccaag
    14221 ctgtgtgacg cgacgcgcgc taaagaatgg caaaccaagt cgcgcgagcg tcgactctag
    14281 aggatccccg ggtaccgagc tcgaattcgt aatcatggtc atagctgttt cctgtgtgaa
    14341 attgttatcc gctcacaatt ccacacaaca tacgagccgg aagcataaag tgtaaagcct
    14401 ggggtgccta atgagtgagc taactcacat taattgcgtt gcgctcactg cccgctttcc
    14461 agtcgggaaa cctgtcgtgc cagctgcatt aatgaatcgg ccaacgcgcg gggagaggcg
    14521 gtttgcgtat tgggcgctct tccgcttcct cgctcactga ctcgctgcgc tcggtcgttc
    14581 ggctgcggcg agcggtatca gctcactcaa aggcggtaat acggt
//
