>Addgene plasmid #112686 | Ubiq-Cas9.874W | addgene full sequence | sequence record 218703 | Addgene NGS Result
TATCCACAGAATCAGGGGATAACGCAGGAAAGAACATGTGAGCAAAAGGCCAGCAAAAGGCCAGGAACCG
TAAAAAGGCCGCGTTGCTGGCGTTTTTCCATAGGCTCCGCCCCCCTGACGAGCATCACAAAAATCGACGC
TCAAGTCAGAGGTGGCGAAACCCGACAGGACTATAAAGATACCAGGCGTTTCCCCCTGGAAGCTCCCTCG
TGCGCTCTCCTGTTCCGACCCTGCCGCTTACCGGATACCTGTCCGCCTTTCTCCCTTCGGGAAGCGTGGC
GCTTTCTCATAGCTCACGCTGTAGGTATCTCAGTTCGGTGTAGGTCGTTCGCTCCAAGCTGGGCTGTGTG
CACGAACCCCCCGTTCAGCCCGACCGCTGCGCCTTATCCGGTAACTATCGTCTTGAGTCCAACCCGGTAA
GACACGACTTATCGCCACTGGCAGCAGCCACTGGTAACAGGATTAGCAGAGCGAGGTATGTAGGCGGTGC
TACAGAGTTCTTGAAGTGGTGGCCTAACTACGGCTACACTAGAAGAACAGTATTTGGTATCTGCGCTCTG
CTGAAGCCAGTTACCTTCGGAAAAAGAGTTGGTAGCTCTTGATCCGGCAAACAAACCACCGCTGGTAGCG
GTGGTTTTTTTGTTTGCAAGCAGCAGATTACGCGCAGAAAAAAAGGATCTCAAGAAGATCCTTTGATCTT
TTCTACGGGGTCTGACGCTCAGTGGAACGAAAACTCACGTTAAGGGATTTTGGTCATGAGATTATCAAAA
AGGATCTTCACCTAGATCCTTTTAAATTAAAAATGAAGTTTTAAATCAATCTAAAGTATATATGAGTAAA
CTTGGTCTGACAGTTACCAATGCTTAATCAGTGAGGCACCTATCTCAGCGATCTGTCTATTTCGTTCATC
CATAGTTGCCTGACTCCCCGTCGTGTAGATAACTACGATACGGGAGGGCTTACCATCTGGCCCCAGTGCT
GCAATGATACCGCGAGACCCACGCTCACCGGCTCCAGATTTATCAGCAATAAACCAGCCAGCCGGAAGGG
CCGAGCGCAGAAGTGGTCCTGCAACTTTATCCGCCTCCATCCAGTCTATTAATTGTTGCCGGGAAGCTAG
AGTAAGTAGTTCGCCAGTTAATAGTTTGCGCAACGTTGTTGCCATTGCTACAGGCATCGTGGTGTCACGC
TCGTCGTTTGGTATGGCTTCATTCAGCTCCGGTTCCCAACGATCAAGGCGAGTTACATGATCCCCCATGT
TGTGCAAAAAAGCGGTTAGCTCCTTCGGTCCTCCGATCGTTGTCAGAAGTAAGTTGGCCGCAGTGTTATC
ACTCATGGTTATGGCAGCACTGCATAATTCTCTTACTGTCATGCCATCCGTAAGATGCTTTTCTGTGACT
GGTGAGTACTCAACCAAGTCATTCTGAGAATAGTGTATGCGGCGACCGAGTTGCTCTTGCCCGGCGTCAA
TACGGGATAATACCGCGCCACATAGCAGAACTTTAAAAGTGCTCATCATTGGAAAACGTTCTTCGGGGCG
AAAACTCTCAAGGATCTTACCGCTGTTGAGATCCAGTTCGATGTAACCCACTCGTGCACCCAACTGATCT
TCAGCATCTTTTACTTTCACCAGCGTTTCTGGGTGAGCAAAAACAGGAAGGCAAAATGCCGCAAAAAAGG
GAATAAGGGCGACACGGAAATGTTGAATACTCATACTCTTCCTTTTTCAATATTATTGAAGCATTTATCA
GGGTTATTGTCTCATGAGCGGATACATATTTGAATGTATTTAGAAAAATAAACAAATAGGGGTTCCGCGC
ACATTTCCCCGAAAAGTGCCACCTGACGTCTAAGAAACCATTATTATCATGACATTAACCTATAAAAATA
GGCGTATCACGAGGCCCTTTCGTCTCGCGCGTTTCGGTGATGACGGTGAAAACCTCTGACACATGCAGCT
CCCGGAGACGGTCACAGCTTGTCTGTAAGCGGATGCCGGGAGCAGACAAGCCCGTCAGGGCGCGTCAGCG
GGTGTTGGCGGGTGTCGGGGCTGGCTTAACTATGCGGCATCAGAGCAGATTGTACTGAGAGTGCACCATA
TGCGGTGTGAAATACCGCACAGATGCGTAAGGAGAAAATACCGCATCAGGCGCCATTCGCCATTCAGGCT
GCGCAACTGTTGGGAAGGGCGATCGGTGCGGGCCTCTTCGCTATTACGCCAGCTGGCGAAAGGGGGATGT
GCTGCAAGGCGATTAAGTTGGGTAACGCCAGGGTTTTCCCAGTCACGACGTTGTAAAACGACGGCCAGTG
CCAAGCTTTGTTTAAAAATATAACAAAATTGTGATCCCACAAAATGAAGTGGGGCAAAATCAAATAATTA
ATAGTGTCCGTAAACTTGTTGGTCTTCAACTTTTTGAGGAACACGTTGGACGGCAAATCCGTGACTATAA
CACAAGTTGATTTAATAATTTTAGCCAACACGTCGGGCTGCGTGTTTTTTGCCGACGCGTCTGTGTACAC
GTTGATTAACTGGTCGATTAAACTGTTGAAATAATTTAATTTTTGGTTCTTCTTTAAATCTGTGATGAAA
TTTTTTAAAATAACTTTAAATTCTTCATTGGTAAAAAATGCCACGTTTTGCAACTTGTGAGGGTCTAATA
TGAGGTCAAACTCAGTAGGAGTTTTATCCAAAAAAGAAAACATGATTACGTCTGTACACGAACGCGTATT
AACGCAGAGTGCAAAGTATAAGAGGGTTAAAAAATATATTTTACGCACCATATACGCATCGGGTTGATAT
CGTTAATATGGATCAATTTGAACAGTTGATTAACGTGTCTCTGCTCAAGTCTTTGATCAAAACGCAAATC
GACGAAAATGTGTCGGACAATATCAAGTCGATGAGCGAAAAACTAAAAAGGCTAGAATACGACAATCTCA
CAGACAGCGTTGAGATATACGGTATTCACGACAGCAGGCTGAATAATAAAAAAATTAGAAACTATTATTT
AACCCTAGAAAGATAATCATATTGTGACGTACGTTAAAGATAATCATGCGTAAAATTGACGCATGTGTTT
TATCGGTCTGTATATCGAGGTTTATTTATTAATTTGAATAGATATTAAGTTTTATTATATTTACACTTAC
ATACTAATAATAAATTCAACAAACAATTTATTTATGTTTATTTATTTATTAAAAAAAAACAAAAACTCAA
AATTTCTTCTATAAAGTAACAAAACTTTTAAACATTCTCTCTTTTACAAAAATAAACTTATTTTGTACTT
TAAAAACAGTCATGTTGTATTATAAAATAAGTAATTAGCTTAACTTATACATAATAGAAACAAATTATAC
TTATTAGTCAGTCAGAAACAACTTTGGCACATATCAATATTATGCTCTCGACAAATAACTTTTTTGCATT
TTTTGCACGATGCATTTGCCTTTCGCCTTATTTTAGAGGGGCAGTAAGTACAGTAAGTACGTTTTTTCAT
TACTGGCTCTTCAGTACTGTCATCTGATGTACCAGGCACTTCATTTGGCAAAATATTAGAGATATTATCG
CGCAAATATCTCTTCAAAGTAGGAGCTTCTAAACGCTTACGCATAAACGATGACGTCAGGCTCATGTAAA
GGTTTCTCATAAATTTTTTGCGACTTTGAACCTTTTCTCCCTTGCTACTGACATTATGGCTGTATATAAT
AAAAGAATTTATGCAGGCAATGTTTATCATTCCGTACAATAATGCCATAGGCCACCTATTCGTCTTCCTA
CTGCAGGTCATCACAGAACACATTTGGTCTAGCGTGTCCACTCCGCCTTTAGTTTGATTATAATACATAA
CCATTTGCGGTTTACCGGTACTTTCGTTGATAGAAGCATCCTCATCACAAGATGATAATAAGTATACCAT
CTTAGCTGGCTTCGGTTTATATGAGACGAGAGTAAGGGGTCCGTCAAAACAAAACATCGATGTTCCCACT
GGCCTGGAGCGACTGTTTTTCAGTACTTCCGGTATCTCGCGTTTGTTTGATCGCACGGTTCCCACAATGG
TTAATTCGAGCTCGCCCGGGGTCCTAGGTCGACGATGTAGGTCACGGTCTCGAAGCCGCGGTGCGGGTGC
CAGGGCGTGCCCTTGGGCTCCCCGGGCGCGTACTCCACCTCACCCATCTGGTCCATCATGATGAACGGGT
CGAGGTGGCGGTAGTTGATCCCGGCGAACGCGCGGCGCACCGGGAAGCCCTCGCCCTCGAAACCGCTGGG
CGCGGTGGTCACGGTGAGCACGGGACGTGCGACGGCGTCGGCGGGTGCGGATACGCGGGGCAGCGTCAGC
GGGTTCTCGACGGTCACGGCGGGCATGTCGACGCGGCCGCCGCGCAGATCGCCGATGGGCGTGGCGCCGG
AGGGCACCTTCACCTTGCCGTACGGCTTGCTGTTCTTCGCGTTCAAAATCTCCAGCTCCATTTTGCTTTC
GGTGCGCTTGCAATCAGTACTGTCCAAAATCGAAAATCGCCGAACCGTAGTGTGACCGTGCGGGGCTCTG
CGAAAATAAACTTTTTTAGGTATATGGCCACACACGGGGAAAGCACAGTGGATTATATGTTTTAATATTA
TAATATGCAGGTTTTCATTACTTATCCAGATGTAAGCCCACTTAAAGCGATTTAACAATTATTTGCCGAA
AGAGTATAAACAAATTTCACTTAAAAATGGATTAAGAAAAGCTTGTGTAAGATTATGCGCAGCGTTGCCA
GATAGCTCCATTTAAAACACTTCAAAAACAATAAGTTTTGAAAATATATACATAAATAGCAGTCGTTGCC
GCAACGCTCAACACATCACACTTTTAAAACACCCTTTACCTACACAGAATTACTTTTTAAATTTCCAGTC
AAGCTGCGAGTTTCAAAATTATAGCCGGTAGAGAAGACAGTGCTATTTCAAAAGCAAACTAACAAGGGTC
TTAAATTCCAAAACACCAATCCTAACAAGCCTTGGACTTTTGTAAGTTTAGATCAAAGGTGGCATTGCAT
TCAATGTCATGGTAAGAAGTAGGTCGTCTAGGTAGAAATCCTCATTCAGCCGGTCAAGTCAGTACGAGAA
AGGTCTCAATTTGAAATTGTCTTAAAAATATTTTATTGTTTTGTACTGTGGTGAGTTTAAACGAAAAACA
CAAAAAAAAAGTGATACACAGAAATCATAAAAAATTTTAATACAAGGTATTCGTACGTATCAAAAACATT
TCGGCACAATTTTTTTTCTCTGTACTAAAGTGTTACGAACACTACGGTATTTTTTAGTGATTTTCAACGG
ACACCGAAGGTATATAAACAGCGTTCGCGAACGGTCGCCTTCAAAACCAATTGACATTTGCAGCAGCAAG
TACAAGTAGAAAGTAAAGCGCAATCAGCGAAAAATTTATACTTAATTGTTGGTGATTAAAGTACAATTAA
AAGAACATTCTCGAAAGTCACAAGAAACGTAAGTTTTTAACTCGCTGTTACCAATTAGTAATAAGAGCAA
CAAGACGTTGAGTAATTTCAAGAAAAACTGCATTTCAAGGTCTTTGTTCGGCCATTTTTTTTTTATTCAA
CGCTCTACGTAATTACAAAATAAGAAATTGGCAGCCACGCATCTTGTTTTCCCAATGAATTGGCATCAAA
ACGCAAACAAATCTATAAATAAAACTTGCGTGTTGATTTTCGCCAAGATTTATTGGCAAATTGTGAAATT
CGCAGTGACGCATTTGAAAATTCGAGAAATCACGAACGCACTCGAGCATTTGTGTGCATGTTATTAGTTA
GTTGTTTAGTTAATTGAAGTATTTTACCAACGAAATCCACTTATTTTTAGCTGAAATAGAGTAGGTTGCT
TAAACAAAGCCACGTCTGAAAATTTCTTATTGCTTGTAGTTGTGACGTCACCATATACACACAAAATAAT
GTGTATGCATGCATTTCAGCTGTGTATATATACATGCACACACTCGCAACACGAAAACGATGACGAAGCA
ACGGAACAAAGGTTTCTCAACTACCCTTTGTTCCCTGTTTCTTCGCTTTCCTTTGTTCCAATATTCGTAG
AGGGTTAATAGGGGTTTCTCAACAAAGTTGGCGTCGATAAATAAGTTTCCCATTTTTATTCCCCAGCCAG
GAAGTTAGTTTCAATAGTTTTGTAATTTCAACGAAACTCATTTGATTTCGTACTAATTTTCCACATCTCT
ATTTTGACCCGCAGAATTTAAATATGGACTATAAGGACCACGACGGAGACTACAAGGATCATGATATTGA
TTACAAAGACGATGACGATAAGATGGCCCCAAAGAAGAAGCGGAAGGTCGGTATCCACGGAGTCCCAGCA
GCCGACAAGAAGTACAGCATCGGCCTGGACATCGGCACCAACTCTGTGGGCTGGGCCGTGATCACCGACG
AGTACAAGGTGCCCAGCAAGAAATTCAAGGTGCTGGGCAACACCGACCGGCACAGCATCAAGAAGAACCT
GATCGGAGCCCTGCTGTTCGACAGCGGCGAAACAGCCGAGGCCACCCGGCTGAAGAGAACCGCCAGAAGA
AGATACACCAGACGGAAGAACCGGATCTGCTATCTGCAAGAGATCTTCAGCAACGAGATGGCCAAGGTGG
ACGACAGCTTCTTCCACAGACTGGAAGAGTCCTTCCTGGTGGAAGAGGATAAGAAGCACGAGCGGCACCC
CATCTTCGGCAACATCGTGGACGAGGTGGCCTACCACGAGAAGTACCCCACCATCTACCACCTGAGAAAG
AAACTGGTGGACAGCACCGACAAGGCCGACCTGCGGCTGATCTATCTGGCCCTGGCCCACATGATCAAGT
TCCGGGGCCACTTCCTGATCGAGGGCGACCTGAACCCCGACAACAGCGACGTGGACAAGCTGTTCATCCA
GCTGGTGCAGACCTACAACCAGCTGTTCGAGGAAAACCCCATCAACGCCAGCGGCGTGGACGCCAAGGCC
ATCCTGTCTGCCAGACTGAGCAAGAGCAGACGGCTGGAAAATCTGATCGCCCAGCTGCCCGGCGAGAAGA
AGAATGGCCTGTTCGGAAACCTGATTGCCCTGAGCCTGGGCCTGACCCCCAACTTCAAGAGCAACTTCGA
CCTGGCCGAGGATGCCAAACTGCAGCTGAGCAAGGACACCTACGACGACGACCTGGACAACCTGCTGGCC
CAGATCGGCGACCAGTACGCCGACCTGTTTCTGGCCGCCAAGAACCTGTCCGACGCCATCCTGCTGAGCG
ACATCCTGAGAGTGAACACCGAGATCACCAAGGCCCCCCTGAGCGCCTCTATGATCAAGAGATACGACGA
GCACCACCAGGACCTGACCCTGCTGAAAGCTCTCGTGCGGCAGCAGCTGCCTGAGAAGTACAAAGAGATT
TTCTTCGACCAGAGCAAGAACGGCTACGCCGGCTACATTGACGGCGGAGCCAGCCAGGAAGAGTTCTACA
AGTTCATCAAGCCCATCCTGGAAAAGATGGACGGCACCGAGGAACTGCTCGTGAAGCTGAACAGAGAGGA
CCTGCTGCGGAAGCAGCGGACCTTCGACAACGGCAGCATCCCCCACCAGATCCACCTGGGAGAGCTGCAC
GCCATTCTGCGGCGGCAGGAAGATTTTTACCCATTCCTGAAGGACAACCGGGAAAAGATCGAGAAGATCC
TGACCTTCCGCATCCCCTACTACGTGGGCCCTCTGGCCAGGGGAAACAGCAGATTCGCCTGGATGACCAG
AAAGAGCGAGGAAACCATCACCCCCTGGAACTTCGAGGAAGTGGTGGACAAGGGCGCTTCCGCCCAGAGC
TTCATCGAGCGGATGACCAACTTCGATAAGAACCTGCCCAACGAGAAGGTGCTGCCCAAGCACAGCCTGC
TGTACGAGTACTTCACCGTGTATAACGAGCTGACCAAAGTGAAATACGTGACCGAGGGAATGAGAAAGCC
CGCCTTCCTGAGCGGCGAGCAGAAAAAGGCCATCGTGGACCTGCTGTTCAAGACCAACCGGAAAGTGACC
GTGAAGCAGCTGAAAGAGGACTACTTCAAGAAAATCGAGTGCTTCGACTCCGTGGAAATCTCCGGCGTGG
AAGATCGGTTCAACGCCTCCCTGGGCACATACCACGATCTGCTGAAAATTATCAAGGACAAGGACTTCCT
GGACAATGAGGAAAACGAGGACATTCTGGAAGATATCGTGCTGACCCTGACACTGTTTGAGGACAGAGAG
ATGATCGAGGAACGGCTGAAAACCTATGCCCACCTGTTCGACGACAAAGTGATGAAGCAGCTGAAGCGGC
GGAGATACACCGGCTGGGGCAGGCTGAGCCGGAAGCTGATCAACGGCATCCGGGACAAGCAGTCCGGCAA
GACAATCCTGGATTTCCTGAAGTCCGACGGCTTCGCCAACAGAAACTTCATGCAGCTGATCCACGACGAC
AGCCTGACCTTTAAAGAGGACATCCAGAAAGCCCAGGTGTCCGGCCAGGGCGATAGCCTGCACGAGCACA
TTGCCAATCTGGCCGGCAGCCCCGCCATTAAGAAGGGCATCCTGCAGACAGTGAAGGTGGTGGACGAGCT
CGTGAAAGTGATGGGCCGGCACAAGCCCGAGAACATCGTGATCGAAATGGCCAGAGAGAACCAGACCACC
CAGAAGGGACAGAAGAACAGCCGCGAGAGAATGAAGCGGATCGAAGAGGGCATCAAAGAGCTGGGCAGCC
AGATCCTGAAAGAACACCCCGTGGAAAACACCCAGCTGCAGAACGAGAAGCTGTACCTGTACTACCTGCA
GAATGGGCGGGATATGTACGTGGACCAGGAACTGGACATCAACCGGCTGTCCGACTACGATGTGGACCAT
ATCGTGCCTCAGAGCTTTCTGAAGGACGACTCCATCGACAACAAGGTGCTGACCAGAAGCGACAAGAACC
GGGGCAAGAGCGACAACGTGCCCTCCGAAGAGGTCGTGAAGAAGATGAAGAACTACTGGCGGCAGCTGCT
GAACGCCAAGCTGATTACCCAGAGAAAGTTCGACAATCTGACCAAGGCCGAGAGAGGCGGCCTGAGCGAA
CTGGATAAGGCCGGCTTCATCAAGAGACAGCTGGTGGAAACCCGGCAGATCACAAAGCACGTGGCACAGA
TCCTGGACTCCCGGATGAACACTAAGTACGACGAGAATGACAAGCTGATCCGGGAAGTGAAAGTGATCAC
CCTGAAGTCCAAGCTGGTGTCCGATTTCCGGAAGGATTTCCAGTTTTACAAAGTGCGCGAGATCAACAAC
TACCACCACGCCCACGACGCCTACCTGAACGCCGTCGTGGGAACCGCCCTGATCAAAAAGTACCCTAAGC
TGGAAAGCGAGTTCGTGTACGGCGACTACAAGGTGTACGACGTGCGGAAGATGATCGCCAAGAGCGAGCA
GGAAATCGGCAAGGCTACCGCCAAGTACTTCTTCTACAGCAACATCATGAACTTTTTCAAGACCGAGATT
ACCCTGGCCAACGGCGAGATCCGGAAGCGGCCTCTGATCGAGACAAACGGCGAAACCGGGGAGATCGTGT
GGGATAAGGGCCGGGATTTTGCCACCGTGCGGAAAGTGCTGAGCATGCCCCAAGTGAATATCGTGAAAAA
GACCGAGGTGCAGACAGGCGGCTTCAGCAAAGAGTCTATCCTGCCCAAGAGGAACAGCGATAAGCTGATC
GCCAGAAAGAAGGACTGGGACCCTAAGAAGTACGGCGGCTTCGACAGCCCCACCGTGGCCTATTCTGTGC
TGGTGGTGGCCAAAGTGGAAAAGGGCAAGTCCAAGAAACTGAAGAGTGTGAAAGAGCTGCTGGGGATCAC
CATCATGGAAAGAAGCAGCTTCGAGAAGAATCCCATCGACTTTCTGGAAGCCAAGGGCTACAAAGAAGTG
AAAAAGGACCTGATCATCAAGCTGCCTAAGTACTCCCTGTTCGAGCTGGAAAACGGCCGGAAGAGAATGC
TGGCCTCTGCCGGCGAACTGCAGAAGGGAAACGAACTGGCCCTGCCCTCCAAATATGTGAACTTCCTGTA
CCTGGCCAGCCACTATGAGAAGCTGAAGGGCTCCCCCGAGGATAATGAGCAGAAACAGCTGTTTGTGGAA
CAGCACAAGCACTACCTGGACGAGATCATCGAGCAGATCAGCGAGTTCTCCAAGAGAGTGATCCTGGCCG
ACGCTAATCTGGACAAAGTGCTGTCCGCCTACAACAAGCACCGGGATAAGCCCATCAGAGAGCAGGCCGA
GAATATCATCCACCTGTTTACCCTGACCAATCTGGGAGCCCCTGCCGCCTTCAAGTACTTTGACACCACC
ATCGACCGGAAGAGGTACACCAGCACCAAAGAGGTGCTGGACGCCACCCTGATCCACCAGAGCATCACCG
GCCTGTACGAGACACGGATCGACCTGTCTCAGCTGGGAGGCGACAAAAGGCCGGCGGCCACGAAAAAGGC
CGGCCAGGCAAAAAAGAAAAAGGAGGGCAGAGGAAGTCTTCTAACATGCGGTGACGTGGAGGAGAATCCC
GGCCCTATGGTGAGCAAGGGCGAGGAGCTGTTCACCGGGGTGGTGCCCATCCTGGTCGAGCTGGACGGCG
ACGTAAACGGCCACAAGTTCAGCGTGTCCGGCGAGGGCGAGGGCGATGCCACCTACGGCAAGCTGACCCT
GAAGTTCATCTGCACCACCAGCAAGCTGCCCGTGCCCTGGCCCACCCTCGTGACCACCCTGACCTACGGC
GTGCAGTGCTTCAGCCGCTACCCCGACCACATGAAGCAGCACGACTTCTTCAAGTCCGCCATGCCCGAAG
GCTACGTCCAGGAGCGCACCATCTTCTTCAAGGACGACGGCAACTACAAGACCCGCGCCGAGGTGAAGTT
CGAGGGCGACACCCTGGTGAACCGCATCGAGCTGAAGGGCATCGACTTCAAGGAGGACGGCAACATCCTG
GGGCACAAGCTGGAGTACAACTACAACAGCCACAACGTCTATATCATGGCCGACAAGCAGAAGAACGGCA
TCAAGGTGAACTTCAAGATCCGCCACAACATCGAGGACGGCAGCGTGCAGCTCGCCGACCACTACCAGCA
GAACACCCCCATCGGCGACGGCCCCGTGCTGCTGCCCGACAACCACTACCTGAGCACCCAGTCCGCCCTG
AGCAAAGACCCCAACGAGAAGCGCGATCACATGGTCCTGCTGGAGTTCGTGACCGCCGCCGGGATCACTC
TCGGCATGGACGAGCTGTACAAGTAATTAATTAACTAGAATGAATCGTTTTTAAAATAACAAATCAATTG
TTTTATAATATTCGTACGATTCTTTGATTATGTAATAAAATGTGATCATTAGGAAGATTACGAAAAATAT
AAAAAATATGAGTTCTGTGTGTATAACAAATGCTGTAAACGCCACAATTGTGTTTGTTGCAAATAAACCC
ATGATTATTTGATTAAAATTGTTGTTTTCTTTGTTCATAGACAATAGTGTGTTTTGCCTAAACGTGTACT
GCATAAACTCCATGCGAGTGTATAGCGAGCTAGTGGCTAACGCTTGCCCCACCAAAGTAGATTCGTCAAA
ATCCTCAATTTCATCACCCTCCTCCAAGTTTAACATTTGGCCGTCGGAATTAACTTCTAAAGATGCCACA
TAATCTAATAAATGAAATAGAGATTCAAACGTGGCGTCATCGTCCGTTTCGACCATTTCCGAAAAGAACT
CGGGCATAAACTCTATGATTTCTCTGGACGTGGTGTTGTCGAAACTCTCAAAGTACGCAGTCAGGAACGT
GCGCGACATGTCGTCGGGAAACTCGCGCGGAAACATGTTGTTGTAACCGAACGGGTCCCATAGCGCCAAA
ACCAAATCTGCCAGCGTCAATAGAATGAGCACGATGCCGACAATGGAGCTGGCTTGGATAGCGATTCGAG
TTAACGGCCGGGGCGCGCCCATACTCGGTGGCCTCCCCACCACCAACTTTTTTGCACTGCAAAAAAACAC
GCTTTTGCACGCGGGCCCATACATAGTACAAACTCTACGTTTCGTAGACTATTTTACATAAATAGTCTAC
ACCGTTGTATACGCTCCAAATACACTACCACACATTGAACCTTTTTGCAGTGCAAAAAAGTACGTGTCGG
CAGTCACGTAGGCCGGCCTTATCGGGTCGCGTCCTGTCACGTACGAATCACATTATCGGACCGGACGAGT
GTTGTCTTATCGTGACAGGACGCCAGCTTCCTGTGTTGCTAACCGCAGCCGGACGCAACTCCTTATCGGA
ACAGGACGCGCCTCCATATCAGCCGCGCGTTATCTCATGCGCGTGACCGGACACGAGGCGCCCGTCCCGC
TTATCGCGCCTATAAATACAGCCCGCAACGATCTGGTAAACACAGTTGAACAGCATCTGTTACAGCGACA
CAACATGAGCCGGTCCAACAACGCCAACGCGCCCACGCCATCCAACCGCCGCCGCAACCTGTCTCTGGTG
ATGGTGCGCTCCTCCAAGAACGTCATCAAGGAGTTCATGCGCTTCAAGGTGCGCATGGAGGGCACCGTGA
ACGGCCACGAGTTCGAGATCGAGGGCGAGGGCGAGGGCCGCCCCTACGAGGGCCACAACACCGTGAAGCT
GAAGGTGACCAAGGGCGGCCCCCTGCCCTTCGCCTGGGACATCCTGTCCCCCCAGTTCCAGTACGGCTCC
AAGGTGTACGTGAAGCACCCCGCCGACATCCCCGACTACAAGAAGCTGTCCTTCCCCGAGGGCTTCAAGT
GGGAGCGCGTGATGAACTTCGAGGACGGCGGCGTGGTGACCGTGACCCAGGACTCCTCCCTGCAGGACGG
CTGCTTCATCTACAAGGTGAAGTTCATCGGCGTGAACTTCCCCTCCGACGGCCCCGTAATGCAGAAGAAG
ACCATGGGCTGGGAGGCCTCCACCGAGCGCCTGTACCCCCGCGACGGCGTGCTGAAGGGCGAGATCCACA
AGGCCCTGAAGCTGAAGGACGGCGGCCACTACCTGGTGGAGTTCAAGTCCATCTACATGGCCAAGAAGCC
CGTGCAGCTGCCCGGCTACTACTACGTGGACTCCAAGCTGGACATCACCTCCCACAACGAGGACTACACC
ATCGTGGAGCAGTACGAGCGCACCGAGGGCCGCCACCACCTGTTCCTGTAGGACTCTAGATCATAATCAG
CCATACCACATTTGTAGAGGTTTTACTTGCTTTAAAAAACCTCCCACACCTCCCCCTGAACCTGAAACAT
AAAATGAATGCAATTGTTGTTGTTAACTTGTTTATTGCAGCTTATAATGGTTACAAATAAAGCAATAGCA
TCACAAATTTCACAAATAAAGCATTTTTTTCACTGCATTCTAGTTGTGGTTTGTCCAAACTCATCAATGT
ATCTTAAAGCTTCTAGGCCGGCCGATCTCGGATCTGACAATGTTCAGTGCAGAGACTCGGCTACGCCTCG
TGGACTTTGAAGTTGACCAACAATGTTTATTCTTACCTCTAATAGTCCTCTGTGGCAAGGTCAAGATTCT
GTTAGAAGCCAATGAAGAACCTGGTTGTTCAATAACATTTTGTTCGTCTAATATTTCACTACCGCTTGAC
GTTGGCTGCACTTCATGTACCTCATCTATAAACGCTTCTTCTGTATCGCTCTGGACGTCATCTTCACTTA
CGTGATCTGATATTTCACTGTCAGAATCCTCACCAACAAGCTCGTCATCGCTTTGCAGAAGAGCAGAGAG
GATATGCTCATCGTCTAAAGAACTACCCATTTTATTATATATTAGTCACGATATCTATAACAAGAAAATA
TATATATAATAAGTTATCACGTAAGTAGAACATGAAATAACAATATAATTATCGTATGAGTTAAATCTTA
AAAGTCACGTAAAAGATAATCATGCGTCATTTTGACTCACGCGGTCGTTATAGTTCAAAATCAGTGACAC
TTACCGCATTGACAAGCACGCCTCACGGGAGCTCCAAGCGGCGACTGAGATGTCCTAAATGCACAGCGAC
GGATTCGCGCTATTTAGAAAGAGAGAGCAATATTTCAAGAATGCATGCGTCAATTTTACGCAGACTATCT
TTCTAGGGTTAAAAAAGATTTGCGCTTTACTCGACCTAAACTTTAAACACGTCATAGAATCTTCGTTTGA
CAAAAACCACATTGTGGCCAAGCTGTGTGACGCGACGCGCGCTAAAGAATGGCAAACCAAGTCGCGCGAG
CGTCGACTCTAGAGGATCCCCGGGTACCGAGCTCGAATTCGTAATCATGTCATAGCTGTTTCCTGTGTGA
AATTGTTATCCGCTCACAATTCCACACAACATACGAGCCGGAAGCATAAAGTGTAAAGCCTGGGGTGCCT
AATGAGTGAGCTAACTCACATTAATTGCGTTGCGCTCACTGCCCGCTTTCCAGTCGGGAAACCTGTCGTG
CCAGCTGCATTAATGAATCGGCCAACGCGCGGGGAGAGGCGGTTTGCGTATTGGGCGCTCTTCCGCTTCC
TCGCTCACTGACTCGCTGCGCTCGGTCGTTCGGCTGCGGCGAGCGGTATCAGCTCACTCAAAGGCGGTAA
TACGGT
Features (pLannotate 1.2.2; 26 found; start..end, strand, type, name):
     95..683     -  rep_origin     ori: high-copy-number ColE1/pMB1/pBR322/pUC origin of replication
    854..1714    -  CDS            AmpR: β-lactamase; bla; confers resistance to ampicillin, carbenicillin, and related antibiotics
   1715..1819    -  promoter       AmpR promoter: bla
   1914..1949    +  CDS            rop (fragment): Rop protein, which maintains plasmids at low copy number; rop
   2051..2150    +  misc_feature   bom (fragment): basis of mobility region from pBR322
   2156..2310    -  CDS            lacZα (fragment): LacZα fragment of β-galactosidase; lacZ fragment
   2314..2781    -  CDS            LEF-9 (fragment): LEF9_NPVAC - Experimental evidence at protein level: Swiss-Prot protein existence level 1. Component of the viral DNA-dependent RNA polymerase which is composed of four equimolar subunits of LEF-4, LEF-8, LEF-9, and p47. Plays an essential role in late and very late gene expression. From Autographa californica nuclear polyhedrosis virus (AcMNPV).
   2808..3011    +  CDS            FP (fragment): FP25_NPVAC - Experimental evidence at protein level: Swiss-Prot protein existence level 1. From Autographa californica nuclear polyhedrosis virus (AcMNPV).
   4109..4178    +  protein_bind   attB: attB site for the φC31 integrase (Groth et al., 2000) phage φC31 integrase
   6374..7975    +  CDS            Cas9(N): N-terminal portion of Streptococcus pyogenes Cas9 (Zetsche et al., 2015)
   7976..10474   +  CDS            Cas9(C): C-terminal portion of Streptococcus pyogenes Cas9 (Zetsche et al., 2015)
  10475..10522   +  CDS            nucleoplasmin NLS: bipartite nuclear localization signal from nucleoplasmin
  10577..11296   +  CDS            EGFP: the original enhanced GFP (Yang et al., 1996) mammalian codon-optimized
  11324..12088   -  CDS            P74 (fragment): PIF0_NPVAC - Experimental evidence at protein level: Swiss-Prot protein existence level 1. Plays an essential role for oral infectivity of occlusion- derived virus (ODV) and functions also in host midgut attachment and fusion by binding to a specific host receptor. From Autographa californica nuclear polyhedrosis virus (AcMNPV).
  11991..12451   +  promoter       OpIE-2 promoter (fragment): immediate-early gene 2 from the Orgyia pseudotsugata multicapsid nucleopolyhedrovirus; strong constitutive baculovirus promoter for insect cell expression
  12465..12530   +  CDS            IE2 (fragment): VIE2_NPVOP - Protein inferred from homology: Swiss-Prot protein existence level 3. RING-finger E3 ubiquitin ligase that plays an important regulatory role during the initial stages of infection. Migrates to specific nuclear foci early in infection supposely to prepare the sites for viral replication by targeting and ubiquitinating host proteins. From Orgyia pseudotsugata multicapsid polyhedrosis virus (OpMNPV).
  12531..13211   +  CDS            DsRed1: wild-type DsRed mammalian codon-optimized
  13219..13302   +  CDS            large T antigen (fragment): large T antigen from SV40 (simian virus 40)
  13325..13446   +  polyA_signal   SV40 poly(A) signal: SV40 polyadenylation signal
  14149..14289   +  CDS            FP (fragment): FP25_NPVAC - Experimental evidence at protein level: Swiss-Prot protein existence level 1. From Autographa californica nuclear polyhedrosis virus (AcMNPV).
  14282..14320   -  misc_feature   MCS (fragment): pUC18/19 multiple cloning site
  14351..14373   -  protein_bind   lac operator (fragment): The lac repressor binds to the lac operator to inhibit transcription in E. coli. This inhibition can be relieved by adding lactose or isopropyl-β-D-thiogalactopyranoside (IPTG). lac repressor encoded by lacI
  14377..14407   -  promoter       lac promoter: promoter for the E. coli lac operon
  14422..14443   -  protein_bind   CAP binding site: CAP binding activates transcription in the presence of cAMP. E. coli catabolite activator protein
  14456..14548   -  CDS            lacI (fragment): lac repressor; lacI; The lac repressor binds to the lac operator to inhibit transcription in E. coli. This inhibition can be relieved by adding lactose or isopropyl-β-D-thiogalactopyranoside (IPTG).
  14550..14636   -  rep_origin     RSF ori (fragment): Plasmids containing the RSF 1030 origin of replication can be propagated in E. coli cells that contain additional plasmids with compatible origins.
