[The description below was written by a language model from this plasmid's Addgene catalogue record, the feature table of its GenBank file and pLannotate feature annotations shown in this document.]
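Description:
Ubiq-Cas9.874W is an insect germline transformation plasmid built on a piggyBac+attB backbone for expressing human codon-optimised Streptococcus pyogenes Cas9 (hSpCas9) in flies. It is maintained in E. coli as a high-copy plasmid through a ColE1/pUC-type origin and selected with ampicillin via the β-lactamase gene. The deposited map is about 14.6 kb. The sequencing-derived record is 11 nt longer, so feature coordinates in the two tables are slightly offset, but they describe the same architecture.

The cargo lies between the piggyBac right and left terminal arms, which allow transposase-mediated insertion into the genome. A φC31 attB site just inside the right arm offers the alternative of integrase-mediated, site-specific integration into an attP docking line. The Ubiquitin-63E promoter, a broadly active constitutive promoter, drives Cas9 flanked by an N-terminal NLS region (the catalogue also lists a 3x FLAG tag here, though it is not separately annotated) and a C-terminal nucleoplasmin NLS. Although the catalogue lists EGFP as a C-terminal tag, the feature table shows a T2A ribosomal-skipping peptide between Cas9 and EGFP, so GFP should be released as a separate protein that reports Cas9 expression rather than remaining fused to it. The transcript ends in a baculovirus p10 3′UTR.

Downstream, an independent cassette of the OpIE-2 baculovirus immediate-early promoter, DsRed and the SV40 polyadenylation signal provides the red fluorescent marker used to identify transgenic animals. Short AcMNPV gene fragments flagged by automatic annotation are flanking sequence around the piggyBac arms and the p10 region, not functional genes. The associated work used such Cas9 lines in developing precision guided sterile male insect population control.
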