Addgene plasmid #112686: Ubiq-Cas9.874W
Purpose: Express hSpCas9 under Ubiquitin-63E promoter
Depositing lab: Omar Akbari. Depositing organization: University of California, San Diego (UCSD). Publication: Transforming insect population control with precision guided sterile males with demonstration in flies. Kandul NP, Liu J, Sanchez C HM, Wu SL, Marshall JM, Akbari OS. Nat Commun. 2019 Jan 8;10(1):84. doi: 10.1038/s41467-018-07964-7. PubMed 30622266.
Backbone
  Vector backbone: piggyBac+attB
  Vector type: Insect Expression
  Selectable markers: dsRed
Growth in bacteria
  Bacterial resistance: Ampicillin, 100 μg/mL
  Growth temperature: 37°C
  Growth strain: DH5alpha
  Copy number: High Copy
Gene/Insert
  Gene/Insert name: hSpCas9
  Species: Streptococcus pyogenes
  Mutation: Humanized Cas9 bacterial sequence
  Promoter: Ubiquitin-63E promoter
  Tag / fusion protein: NLS (N terminal on backbone); 3x FLAG (N terminal on insert); EGFP (C terminal on insert)
  Cloning method: Gibson Cloning
  Sequencing primers: 5′ unknown
Terms and licenses: Academic/Nonprofit Terms; Industry Terms: Not Available to Industry
How to cite: Ubiq-Cas9.874W was a gift from Omar Akbari (Addgene plasmid # 112686 ; http://n2t.net/addgene:112686 ; RRID:Addgene_112686)
